>Addgene plasmid #166809 | pcDNA 3.1 LIC 6A NLRP1-FLAG E1322R | addgene full sequence | sequence record 328329 | Addgene NGS Result
GACGGATCGGGAGATCTCCCGATCCCCTATGGTGCACTCTCAGTACAATCTGCTCTGATGCCGCATAGTT
AAGCCAGTATCTGCTCCCTGCTTGTGTGTTGGAGGTCGCTGAGTAGTGCGCGAGCAAAATTTAAGCTACA
ACAAGGCAAGGCTTGACCGACAATTGCATGAAGAATCTGCTTAGGGTTAGGCGTTTTGCGCTGCTTCGCG
ATGTACGGGCCAGATATACGCGTTGACATTGATTATTGACTAGTTATTAATAGTAATCAATTACGGGGTC
ATTAGTTCATAGCCCATATATGGAGTTCCGCGTTACATAACTTACGGTAAATGGCCCGCCTGGCTGACCG
CCCAACGACCCCCGCCCATTGACGTCAATAATGACGTATGTTCCCATAGTAACGCCAATAGGGACTTTCC
ATTGACGTCAATGGGTGGAGTATTTACGGTAAACTGCCCACTTGGCAGTACATCAAGTGTATCATATGCC
AAGTACGCCCCCTATTGACGTCAATGACGGTAAATGGCCCGCCTGGCATTATGCCCAGTACATGACCTTA
TGGGACTTTCCTACTTGGCAGTACATCTACGTATTAGTCATCGCTATTACCATGGTGATGCGGTTTTGGC
AGTACATCAATGGGCGTGGATAGCGGTTTGACTCACGGGGATTTCCAAGTCTCCACCCCATTGACGTCAA
TGGGAGTTTGTTTTGGCACCAAAATCAACGGGACTTTCCAAAATGTCGTAACAACTCCGCCCCATTGACG
CAAATGGGCGGTAGGCGTGTACGGTGGGAGGTCTATATAAGCAGAGCTCTCTGGCTAACTAGAGAACCCA
CTGCTTACTGGCTTATCGAAATTAATACGACTCACTATAGGGAGACCCAAGCTTGGTACCGAGCTCGGAT
CCCTACTTCCAATCCAATGCCACCATGGCTGGCGGAGCCTGGGGCCGCCTGGCCTGTTACTTGGAGTTCC
TGAAGAAGGAGGAGCTGAAGGAGTTCCAGCTTCTGCTCGCCAATAAAGCGCACTCCAGGAGCTCTTCGGG
TGAGACACCCGCTCAGCCAGAGAAGACGAGTGGCATGGAGGTGGCCTCGTACCTGGTGGCTCAGTATGGG
GAGCAGCGGGCCTGGGACCTAGCCCTCCATACCTGGGAGCAGATGGGGCTGAGGTCACTGTGCGCCCAAG
CCCAGGAAGGGGCAGGCCACTCTCCCTCATTCCCCTACAGCCCAAGTGAACCCCACCTGGGGTCTCCCAG
CCAACCCACCTCCACCGCAGTGCTAATGCCCTGGATCCATGAATTGCCGGCGGGGTGCACCCAGGGCTCA
GAGAGAAGGGTTTTGAGACAGCTGCCTGACACATCTGGACGCCGCTGGAGAGAAATCTCTGCCTCACTCC
TCTACCAAGCTCTTCCAAGCTCCCCAGACCATGAGTCTCCAAGCCAGGAGTCACCCAACGCCCCCACATC
CACAGCAGTGCTGGGGAGCTGGGGATCCCCACCTCAGCCCAGCCTAGCACCCAGAGAGCAGGAGGCTCCT
GGGACCCAATGGCCTCTGGATGAAACGTCAGGAATTTACTACACAGAAATCAGAGAAAGAGAGAGAGAGA
AATCAGAGAAAGGCAGGCCCCCATGGGCAGCGGTGGTAGGAACGCCCCCACAGGCGCACACCAGCCTACA
GCCCCACCACCACCCATGGGAGCCTTCTGTGAGAGAGAGCCTCTGTTCCACATGGCCCTGGAAAAATGAG
GATTTTAACCAAAAATTCACACAGCTGCTACTTCTACAAAGACCTCACCCCAGAAGCCAAGATCCCCTGG
TCAAGAGAAGCTGGCCTGATTATGTGGAGGAGAATCGAGGACATTTAATTGAGATCAGAGACTTATTTGG
CCCAGGCCTGGATACCCAAGAACCTCGCATAGTCATACTGCAGGGGGCTGCTGGAATTGGGAAGTCAACA
CTGGCCAGGCAGGTGAAGGAAGCCTGGGGGAGAGGCCAGCTGTATGGGGACCGCTTCCAGCATGTCTTCT
ACTTCAGCTGCAGAGAGCTGGCCCAGTCCAAGGTGGTGAGTCTCGCTGAGCTCATCGGAAAAGATGGGAC
AGCCACTCCGGCTCCCATTAGACAGATCCTGTCTAGGCCAGAGCGGCTGCTCTTCATCCTCGATGGTGTA
GATGAGCCAGGATGGGTCTTGCAGGAGCCGAGTTCTGAGCTCTGTCTGCACTGGAGCCAGCCACAGCCGG
CGGATGCACTGCTGGGCAGTTTGCTGGGGAAAACTATACTTCCCGAGGCATCCTTCCTGATCACGGCTCG
GACCACAGCTCTGCAGAACCTCATTCCTTCTTTGGAGCAGGCACGTTGGGTAGAGGTCCTGGGGTTCTCT
GAGTCCAGCAGGAAGGAATATTTCTACAGATATTTCACAGATGAAAGGCAAGCAATTAGAGCCTTTAGGT
TGGTCAAATCAAACAAAGAGCTCTGGGCCCTGTGTCTTGTGCCCTGGGTGTCCTGGCTGGCCTGCACTTG
CCTGATGCAGCAGATGAAGCGGAAGGAAAAACTCACACTGACTTCCAAGACCACCACAACCCTCTGTCTA
CATTACCTTGCCCAGGCTCTCCAAGCTCAGCCATTGGGACCCCAGCTCAGAGACCTCTGCTCTCTGGCTG
CTGAGGGCATCTGGCAAAAAAAGACCCTTTTCAGTCCAGATGACCTCAGGAAGCATGGGTTAGATGGGGC
CATCATCTCCACCTTCTTGAAGATGGGTATTCTTCAAGAGCACCCCATCCCTCTGAGCTACAGCTTCATT
CACCTCTGTTTCCAAGAGTTCTTTGCAGCAATGTCCTATGTCTTGGAGGATGAGAAGGGGAGAGGTAAAC
ATTCTAATTGCATCATAGATTTGGAAAAGACGCTAGAAGCATATGGAATACATGGCCTGTTTGGGGCATC
AACCACACGTTTCCTATTGGGCCTGTTAAGTGATGAGGGGGAGAGAGAGATGGAGAACATCTTTCACTGC
CGGCTGTCTCAGGGGAGGAACCTGATGCAGTGGGTCCCGTCCCTGCAGCTGCTGCTGCAGCCACACTCTC
TGGAGTCCCTCCACTGCTTGTACGAGACTCGGAACAAAACGTTCCTGACACAAGTGATGGCCCATTTCGA
AGAAATGGGCATGTGTGTAGAAACAGACATGGAGCTCTTAGTGTGCACTTTCTGCATTAAATTCAGCCGC
CACGTGAAGAAGCTTCAGCTGATTGAGGGCAGGCAGCACAGATCAACATGGAGCCCCACCATGGTAGTCC
TGTTCAGGTGGGTCCCAGTCACAGATGCCTATTGGCAGATTCTCTTCTCCGTCCTCAAGGTCACCAGAAA
CCTGAAGGAGCTGGACCTAAGTGGAAACTCGCTGAGCCACTCTGCAGTGAAGAGTCTTTGTAAGACCCTG
AGACGCCCTCGCTGCCTCCTGGAGACCCTGCGGTTGGCTGGCTGTGGCCTCACAGCTGAGGACTGCAAGG
ACCTTGCCTTTGGGCTGAGAGCCAACCAGACCCTGACCGAGCTGGACCTGAGCTTCAATGTGCTCACGGA
TGCTGGAGCCAAACACCTTTGCCAGAGACTGAGACAGCCGAGCTGCAAGCTACAGCGACTGCAGCTGGTC
AGCTGTGGCCTCACGTCTGACTGCTGCCAGGACCTGGCCTCTGTGCTTAGTGCCAGCCCCAGCCTGAAGG
AGCTAGACCTGCAGCAGAACAACCTGGATGACGTTGGCGTGCGACTGCTCTGTGAGGGGCTCAGGCATCC
TGCCTGCAAACTCATACGCCTGGGGCTGGACCAGACAACTCTGAGTGATGAGATGAGGCAGGAACTGAGG
GCCCTGGAGCAGGAGAAACCTCAGCTGCTCATCTTCAGCAGACGGAAACCAAGTGTGATGACCCCTACTG
AGGGCCTGGATACGGGAGAGATGAGTAATAGCACATCCTCACTCAAGCGGCAGAGACTCGGATCAGAGAG
GGCGGCTTCCCATGTTGCTCAGGCTAATCTCAAACTCCTGGACGTGAGCAAGATCTTCCCAATTGCTGAG
ATTGCAGAGGAAAGCTCCCCAGAGGTAGTACCGGTGGAACTCTTGTGCGTGCCTTCTCCTGCCTCTCAAG
GGGACCTGCATACGAAGCCTTTGGGGACTGACGATGACTTCTGGGGCCCCACGGGGCCTGTGGCTACTGA
GGTAGTTGACAAAGAAAAGAACTTGTACCGAGTTCACTTCCCTGTAGCTGGCTCCTACCGCTGGCCCAAC
ACGGGTCTCTGCTTTGTGATGAGAGAAGCGGTGACCGTTGAGATTGAATTCTGTGTGTGGGACCAGTTCC
TGGGTGAGATCAACCCACAGCACAGCTGGATGGTGGCAGGGCCTCTGCTGGACATCAAGGCTGAGCCTGG
AGCTGTGGAAGCTGTGCACCTCCCTCACTTTGTGGCTCTCCAAGGGGGCCATGTGGACACATCCCTGTTC
CAAATGGCCCACTTTAAAGAGGAGGGGATGCTCCTGGAGAAGCCAGCCAGGGTGGAGCTGCATCACATAG
TTCTGGAAAACCCCAGCTTCTCCCCCTTGGGAGTCCTCCTGAAAATGATCCATAATGCCCTGCGCTTCAT
TCCCGTCACCTCTGTGGTGTTGCTTTACCACCGCGTCCATCCTGAGGAAGTCACCTTCCACCTCTACCTG
ATCCCAAGTGACTGCTCCATTCGGAAGGCCATAGATGATCTAGAAATGAAATTCCAGTTTGTGCGAATCC
ACAAGCCACCCCCGCTGACCCCACTTTATATGGGCTGTCGTTACACTGTGTCTGGGTCTGGTTCAGGGAT
GCTGGAAATACTCCCCAAGGAACTGGAGCTCTGCTATCGAAGCCCTGGAGAAGACCAGCTGTTCTCGCGG
TTCTACGTTGGCCACTTGGGATCAGGGATCAGGCTGCAAGTGAAAGACAAGAAAGATGAGACTCTGGTGT
GGGAGGCCTTGGTGAAACCAGGAGATCTCATGCCTGCAACTACTCTGATCCCTCCAGCCCGCATAGCCGT
ACCTTCACCTCTGGATGCCCCGCAGTTGCTGCACTTTGTGGACCAGTATCGAGAGCAGCTGATAGCCCGA
GTGACATCGGTGGAGGTTGTCTTGGACAAACTGCATGGACAGGTGCTGAGCCAGGAGCAGTACGAGAGGG
TGCTGGCTGAGAACACGAGGCCCAGCCAGATGCGGAAGCTGTTCAGCTTGAGCCAGTCCTGGGACCGGAA
GTGCAAAGATGGACTCTACCAAGCCCTGAAGGAGACCCATCCTCACCTCATTATGGAACTCTGGGAGAAG
GGCAGCAAAAAGGGACTCCTGCCACTCAGCAGCGACTACAAAGACGATGACGACAAGTAATAACATTGGA
AGTGGATAATCTAGAGGGCCCTATTCTATAGTGTCACCTAAATGCTAGAGCTCGCTGATCAGCCTCGACT
GTGCCTTCTAGTTGCCAGCCATCTGTTGTTTGCCCCTCCCCCGTGCCTTCCTTGACCCTGGAAGGTGCCA
CTCCCACTGTCCTTTCCTAATAAAATGAGGAAATTGCATCGCATTGTCTGAGTAGGTGTCATTCTATTCT
GGGGGGTGGGGTGGGGCAGGACAGCAAGGGGGAGGATTGGGAAGACAATAGCAGGCATGCTGGGGATGCG
GTGGGCTCTATGGCTTCTGAGGCGGAAAGAACCAGCTGGGGCTCTAGGGGGTATCCCC
[124 nt withheld, positions 5729-5852]
C
[91 nt withheld, positions 5854-5944]
A
[49 nt withheld, positions 5946-5994]
CCTTTGACGTTGGAGTCCACGTTCTTT
[37 nt withheld, positions 6022-6058]
ACCCTATCTCGGTCTATTCTTTTGATTTATAAGGGATTTTGCCGATTTCGGCCTATTGGTTAAAAAATGA
GCTGATTTAACAAAAATTTAACGCGAATTAATTCTGTGGAATGTGTGTCAGTTAGGGTGTGGAAAGTCCC
CAGGCTCCCCAGCAGGCAGAAGTATGCAAAGCATGCATCTCAATTAGTCAGCAACCAGGTGTGGAAAGTC
CCCAGGCTCCCCAGCAGGCAGAAGTATGCAAAGCATGCATCTCAATTAGTCAGCAACCATAGTCCCGCCC
CTAACTCCGCCCATCCCGCCCCTAACTCCGCCCAGTTCCGCCCATTCTCCGCCCCATGGCTGACTAATTT
TTTTTATTTATGCAGAGGCCGAGGCCGCCTCTGCCTCTGAGCTATTCCAGAAGTAGTGAGGAGGCTTTTT
TGGAGGCCTAGGCTTTTGCAAAAAGCTCCCGGGAGCTTGTATATCCATTTTCGGATCTGATCAAGAGACA
GGATGAGGATCGTTTCGCATGATTGAACAAGATGGATTGCACGCAGGTTCTCCGGCCGCTTGGGTGGAGA
GGCTATTCGGCTATGACTGGGCACAACAGACAATCGGCTGCTCTGATGCCGCCGTGTTCCGGCTGTCAGC
GCAGGGGCGCCCGGTTCTTTTTGTCAAGACCGACCTGTCCGGTGCCCTGAATGAACTGCAGGACGAGGCA
GCGCGGCTATCGTGGCTGGCCACGACGGGCGTTCCTTGCGCAGCTGTGCTCGACGTTGTCACTGAAGCGG
GAAGGGACTGGCTGCTATTGGGCGAAGTGCCGGGGCAGGATCTCCTGTCATCTCACCTTGCTCCTGCCGA
GAAAGTATCCATCATGGCTGATGCAATGCGGCGGCTGCATACGCTTGATCCGGCTACCTGCCCATTCGAC
CACCAAGCGAAACATCGCATCGAGCGAGCACGTACTCGGATGGAAGCCGGTCTTGTCGATCAGGATGATC
TGGACGAAGAGCATCAGGGGCTCGCGCCAGCCGAACTGTTCGCCAGGCTCAAGGCGCGCATGCCCGACGG
CGAGGATCTCGTCGTGACCCATGGCGATGCCTGCTTGCCGAATATCATGGTGGAAAATGGCCGCTTTTCT
GGATTCATCGACTGTGGCCGGCTGGGTGTGGCGGACCGCTATCAGGACATAGCGTTGGCTACCCGTGATA
TTGCTGAAGAGCTTGGCGGCGAATGGGCTGACCGCTTCCTCGTGCTTTACGGTATCGCCGCTCCCGATTC
GCAGCGCATCGCCTTCTATCGCCTTCTTGACGAGTTCTTCTGAGCGGGACTCTGGGGTTCGAAATGACCG
ACCAAGCGACGCCCAACCTGCCATCACGAGATTTCGATTCCACCGCCGCCTTCTATGAAAGGTTGGGCTT
CGGAATCGTTTTCCGGGACGCCGGCTGGATGATCCTCCAGCGCGGGGATCTCATGCTGGAGTTCTTCGCC
CACCCCAACTTGTTTATTGCAGCTTATAATGGTTACAAATAAAGCAATAGCATCACAAATTTCACAAATA
AAGCATTTTTTTCACTGCATTCTAGTTGTGGTTTGTCCAAACTCATCAATGTATCTTATCATGTCTGTAT
ACCGTCGACCTCTAGCTAGAGCTTGGCGTAATCATGGTCATAGCTGTTTCCTGTGTGAAATTGTTATCCG
CTCACAATTCCACACAACATACGAGCCGGAAGCATAAAGTGTAAAGCCTGGGGTGCCTAATGAGTGAGCT
AACTCACATTAATTGCGTTGCGCTCACTGCCCGCTTTCCAGTCGGGAAACCTGTCGTGCCAGCTGCATTA
ATGAATCGGCCAACGCGCGGGGAGAGGCGGTTTGCGTATTGGGCGCTCTTCCGCTTCCTCGCTCACTGAC
TCGCTGCGCTCGGTCGTTCGGCTGCGGCGAGCGGTATCAGCTCACTCAAAGGCGGTAATACGGTTATCCA
CAGAATCAGGGGATAACGCAGGAAAGAACATGTGAGCAAAAGGCCAGCAAAAGGCCAGGAACCGTAAAAA
GGCCGCGTTGCTGGCGTTTTTCCATAGGCTCCGCCCCCCTGACGAGCATCACAAAAATCGACGCTCAAGT
CAGAGGTGGCGAAACCCGACAGGACTATAAAGATACCAGGCGTTTCCCCCTGGAAGCTCCCTCGTGCGCT
CTCCTGTTCCGACCCTGCCGCTTACCGGATACCTGTCCGCCTTTCTCCCTTCGGGAAGCGTGGCGCTTTC
TCATAGCTCACGCTGTAGGTATCTCAGTTCGGTGTAGGTCGTTCGCTCCAAGCTGGGCTGTGTGCACGAA
CCCCCCGTTCAGCCCGACCGCTGCGCCTTATCCGGTAACTATCGTCTTGAGTCCAACCCGGTAAGACACG
ACTTATCGCCACTGGCAGCAGCCACTGGTAACAGGATTAGCAGAGCGAGGTATGTAGGCGGTGCTACAGA
GTTCTTGAAGTGGTGGCCTAACTACGGCTACACTAGAAGAACAGTATTTGGTATCTGCGCTCTGCTGAAG
CCAGTTACCTTCGGAAAAAGAGTTGGTAGCTCTTGATCCGGCAAACAAACCACCGCTGGTAGCGGTGGTT
TTTTTGTTTGCAAGCAGCAGATTACGCGCAGAAAAAAAGGATCTCAAGAAGATCCTTTGATCTTTTCTAC
GGGGTCTGACGCTCAGTGGAACGAAAACTCACGTTAAGGGATTTTGGTCATGAGATTATCAAAAAGGATC
TTCACCTAGATCCTTTTAAATTAAAAATGAAGTTTTAAATCAATCTAAAGTATATATGAGTAAACTTGGT
CTGACAGTTACCAATGCTTAATCAGTGAGGCACCTATCTCAGCGATCTGTCTATTTCGTTCATCCATAGT
TGCCTGACTCCCCGTCGTGTAGATAACTACGATACGGGAGGGCTTACCATCTGGCCCCAGTGCTGCAATG
ATACCGCGAGACCCACGCTCACCGGCTCCAGATTTATCAGCAATAAACCAGCCAGCCGGAAGGGCCGAGC
GCAGAAGTGGTCCTGCAACTTTATCCGCCTCCATCCAGTCTATTAATTGTTGCCGGGAAGCTAGAGTAAG
TAGTTCGCCAGTTAATAGTTTGCGCAACGTTGTTGCCATTGCTACAGGCATCGTGGTGTCACGCTCGTCG
TTTGGTATGGCTTCATTCAGCTCCGGTTCCCAACGATCAAGGCGAGTTACATGATCCCCCATGTTGTGCA
AAAAAGCGGTTAGCTCCTTCGGTCCTCCGATCGTTGTCAGAAGTAAGTTGGCCGCAGTGTTATCACTCAT
GGTTATGGCAGCACTGCATAATTCTCTTACTGTCATGCCATCCGTAAGATGCTTTTCTGTGACTGGTGAG
TACTCAACCAAGTCATTCTGAGAATAGTGTATGCGGCGACCGAGTTGCTCTTGCCCGGCGTCAATACGGG
ATAATACCGCGCCACATAGCAGAACTTTAAAAGTGCTCATCATTGGAAAACGTTCTTCGGGGCGAAAACT
CTCAAGGATCTTACCGCTGTTGAGATCCAGTTCGATGTAACCCACTCGTGCACCCAACTGATCTTCAGCA
TCTTTTACTTTCACCAGCGTTTCTGGGTGAGCAAAAACAGGAAGGCAAAATGCCGCAAAAAAGGGAATAA
GGGCGACACGGAAATGTTGAATACTCATACTCTTCCTTTTTCATTATTATTGAAGCATTTATCAGGGTTA
TTGTCTCATGAGCGGATACATATTTGAATGTATTTAGAAAAATAAACAAATAGGGGTTCCGCGCACATTT
CCCCGAAAAGTGCCACCTGACGTC
Features (pLannotate 1.2.2; 21 found; start..end, strand, type, name):
     28..80      -  misc_feature   bom (fragment): basis of mobility region from pBR322
    235..614     +  enhancer       CMV enhancer: human cytomegalovirus immediate early enhancer
    615..818     +  promoter       CMV promoter: human cytomegalovirus (CMV) immediate early promoter
    814..847     +  LTR            5' LTR (truncated) (fragment): truncated 5' long terminal repeat (LTR) from HIV-1
    863..881     +  promoter       T7 promoter: promoter for bacteriophage T7 RNA polymerase
    935..5353    +  CDS            NLRP1: NLRP1_HUMAN - Also known as CARD7, DEFCAP From Homo sapiens (Human).
   5415..5433    -  promoter       SP6 promoter: promoter for bacteriophage SP6 RNA polymerase
   5459..5683    +  polyA_signal   bGH poly(A) signal: bovine growth hormone polyadenylation signal
   5687..5708    +  promoter       SV40 promoter (fragment): SV40 enhancer and early promoter
   5729..6157    +  rep_origin     f1 ori (sequence partly withheld): f1 bacteriophage origin of replication; arrow indicates direction of (+) strand synthesis
   6171..6500    +  promoter       SV40 promoter: SV40 enhancer and early promoter
   6567..7358    +  CDS            neo: KKA2_KLEPN - Also known as kan, nptII. Experimental evidence at protein level: Swiss-Prot protein existence level 1. Resistance to kanamycin, neomycin, paromomycin, ribostamycin, butirosin and gentamicin B. From Klebsiella pneumoniae.
   7382..7540    +  CDS            ble (fragment): BLE_KLEPN - Experimental evidence at protein level: Swiss-Prot protein existence level 1. Binding protein with a strong affinity to the bleomycin family of antibiotics. Binds to CL990; an antimitotic-antibiotic compound. From Klebsiella pneumoniae.
   7535..7656    +  polyA_signal   SV40 poly(A) signal: SV40 polyadenylation signal
   7729..7745    -  protein_bind   lac operator: The lac repressor binds to the lac operator to inhibit transcription in E. coli. This inhibition can be relieved by adding lactose or isopropyl-β-D-thiogalactopyranoside (IPTG). lac repressor encoded by lacI
   7753..7783    -  promoter       lac promoter: promoter for the E. coli lac operon
   7798..7819    -  protein_bind   CAP binding site: CAP binding activates transcription in the presence of cAMP. E. coli catabolite activator protein
   7832..7924    -  CDS            lacI (fragment): lac repressor; lacI; The lac repressor binds to the lac operator to inhibit transcription in E. coli. This inhibition can be relieved by adding lactose or isopropyl-β-D-thiogalactopyranoside (IPTG).
   8107..8695    -  rep_origin     ori: high-copy-number ColE1/pMB1/pBR322/pUC origin of replication
   8866..9726    -  CDS            AmpR: β-lactamase; bla; confers resistance to ampicillin, carbenicillin, and related antibiotics
   9727..9831    -  promoter       AmpR promoter: bla
