[The description below was written by a language model from this plasmid's Addgene catalogue record and pLannotate feature annotations shown in this document.]
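Description:
pcDNA 3.1 LIC 6A NLRP1-FLAG E1322R is a mammalian expression plasmid of about 9.9 kb, built on the pcDNA3.1 LIC 6A backbone by ligation-independent cloning. It is maintained in E. coli through a high-copy ColE1/pUC-type origin and selected with ampicillin via the β-lactamase gene and its own promoter. An f1 origin is also present. For mammalian cells, the backbone carries a neomycin phosphotransferase cassette driven by the SV40 enhancer/early promoter and terminated by an SV40 poly(A) signal, which would allow G418 selection of stable transfectants. The short annotated hits to an HIV-1 LTR, ble, lacI and the bom region are fragments and most likely reflect backbone remnants or sequence similarity rather than functional elements.

The payload is human NLRP1, the inflammasome sensor also known as CARD7 or DEFCAP. It is annotated as a roughly 4.4 kb coding sequence placed downstream of the CMV immediate-early enhancer and promoter and followed by the bovine growth hormone polyadenylation signal. T7 and SP6 phage promoters flank the insert. The catalogue entry lists a C-terminal FLAG tag for detection or immunoprecipitation, although the feature table does not annotate the tag separately.

The insert carries the point mutation E1322R. According to the depositor, this mutation abolishes the interface III UPA-UPA contacts, eliminates DPP9 binding and abolishes inflammasome activity. The construct therefore serves as a loss-of-function comparator to wild-type NLRP1-FLAG in transfection experiments that examine how DPP9 sequesters the NLRP1 C-terminal fragment and how UPA-mediated assembly contributes to inflammasome activation.
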