Addgene plasmid #166809: pcDNA 3.1 LIC 6A NLRP1-FLAG E1322R
Purpose: Mammalian cell expression vector for FLAG-tagged NLRP1. The E1322R mutant abolishes interface III UPA-UPA contacts, DPP9 binding, and inflammasome activity
Depositing lab: Hao Wu. Depositing organization: Boston Children's Hospital. Publication: DPP9 sequesters the C terminus of NLRP1 to repress inflammasome activation. Hollingsworth LR, Sharif H, Griswold AR, Fontana P, Mintseris J, Dagbay KB, Paulo JA, Gygi SP, Bachovchin DA, Wu H. Nature. 2021 Mar 17. pii: 10.1038/s41586-021-03350-4. doi: 10.1038/s41586-021-03350-4. PubMed 33731932.
Backbone
  Vector backbone: pcDNA3.1 LIC 6A
  Vector type: Mammalian Expression
Growth in bacteria
  Bacterial resistance: Ampicillin, 100 μg/mL
  Growth temperature: 37°C
  Growth strain: DH5alpha
  Copy number: High Copy
Gene/Insert
  Gene/Insert name: NLRP1
  Species: H. sapiens (human)
  Mutation: E1322R
  Entrez Gene: NLRP1 (a.k.a. AIADK, CARD7, CIDED, CLR17.1, DEFCAP, DEFCAP-L/S, JRRP, MSPC, NAC, NALP1, PP1044, SLEV1, VAMAS1)
  Promoter: CMV
  Tag / fusion protein: FLAG (C terminal on insert)
  Cloning method: Ligation Independent Cloning
  Sequencing primers: 5′ CMV F; 3′ BGHR
Terms and licenses: Academic/Nonprofit Terms; Industry Terms: Not Available to Industry
Depositor comments: Mammalian cell expression vector for FLAG-tagged NLRP1. The E1322R mutant abolishes interface III UPA-UPA contacts, DPP9 binding, and inflammasome activity
How to cite: pcDNA 3.1 LIC 6A NLRP1-FLAG E1322R was a gift from Hao Wu (Addgene plasmid # 166809 ; http://n2t.net/addgene:166809 ; RRID:Addgene_166809)
