>Addgene plasmid #166809 | pcDNA 3.1 LIC 6A NLRP1-FLAG E1322R | depositor partial sequence | sequence record 323807 | Insert sequence
ATGGCTGGCGGAGCCTGGGGCCGCCTGGCCTGTTACTTGGAGTTCCTGAAGAAGGAGGAGCTGAAGGAGT
TCCAGCTTCTGCTCGCCAATAAAGCGCACTCCAGGAGCTCTTCGGGTGAGACACCCGCTCAGCCAGAGAA
GACGAGTGGCATGGAGGTGGCCTCGTACCTGGTGGCTCAGTATGGGGAGCAGCGGGCCTGGGACCTAGCC
CTCCATACCTGGGAGCAGATGGGGCTGAGGTCACTGTGCGCCCAAGCCCAGGAAGGGGCAGGCCACTCTC
CCTCATTCCCCTACAGCCCAAGTGAACCCCACCTGGGGTCTCCCAGCCAACCCACCTCCACCGCAGTGCT
AATGCCCTGGATCCATGAATTGCCGGCGGGGTGCACCCAGGGCTCAGAGAGAAGGGTTTTGAGACAGCTG
CCTGACACATCTGGACGCCGCTGGAGAGAAATCTCTGCCTCACTCCTCTACCAAGCTCTTCCAAGCTCCC
CAGACCATGAGTCTCCAAGCCAGGAGTCACCCAACGCCCCCACATCCACAGCAGTGCTGGGGAGCTGGGG
ATCCCCACCTCAGCCCAGCCTAGCACCCAGAGAGCAGGAGGCTCCTGGGACCCAATGGCCTCTGGATGAA
ACGTCAGGAATTTACTACACAGAAATCAGAGAAAGAGAGAGAGAGAAATCAGAGAAAGGCAGGCCCCCAT
GGGCAGCGGTGGTAGGAACGCCCCCACAGGCGCACACCAGCCTACAGCCCCACCACCACCCATGGGAGCC
TTCTGTGAGAGAGAGCCTCTGTTCCACATGGCCCTGGAAAAATGAGGATTTTAACCAAAAATTCACACAG
CTGCTACTTCTACAAAGACCTCACCCCAGAAGCCAAGATCCCCTGGTCAAGAGAAGCTGGCCTGATTATG
TGGAGGAGAATCGAGGACATTTAATTGAGATCAGAGACTTATTTGGCCCAGGCCTGGATACCCAAGAACC
TCGCATAGTCATACTGCAGGGGGCTGCTGGAATTGGGAAGTCAACACTGGCCAGGCAGGTGAAGGAAGCC
TGGGGGAGAGGCCAGCTGTATGGGGACCGCTTCCAGCATGTCTTCTACTTCAGCTGCAGAGAGCTGGCCC
AGTCCAAGGTGGTGAGTCTCGCTGAGCTCATCGGAAAAGATGGGACAGCCACTCCGGCTCCCATTAGACA
GATCCTGTCTAGGCCAGAGCGGCTGCTCTTCATCCTCGATGGTGTAGATGAGCCAGGATGGGTCTTGCAG
GAGCCGAGTTCTGAGCTCTGTCTGCACTGGAGCCAGCCACAGCCGGCGGATGCACTGCTGGGCAGTTTGC
TGGGGAAAACTATACTTCCCGAGGCATCCTTCCTGATCACGGCTCGGACCACAGCTCTGCAGAACCTCAT
TCCTTCTTTGGAGCAGGCACGTTGGGTAGAGGTCCTGGGGTTCTCTGAGTCCAGCAGGAAGGAATATTTC
TACAGATATTTCACAGATGAAAGGCAAGCAATTAGAGCCTTTAGGTTGGTCAAATCAAACAAAGAGCTCT
GGGCCCTGTGTCTTGTGCCCTGGGTGTCCTGGCTGGCCTGCACTTGCCTGATGCAGCAGATGAAGCGGAA
GGAAAAACTCACACTGACTTCCAAGACCACCACAACCCTCTGTCTACATTACCTTGCCCAGGCTCTCCAA
GCTCAGCCATTGGGACCCCAGCTCAGAGACCTCTGCTCTCTGGCTGCTGAGGGCATCTGGCAAAAAAAGA
CCCTTTTCAGTCCAGATGACCTCAGGAAGCATGGGTTAGATGGGGCCATCATCTCCACCTTCTTGAAGAT
GGGTATTCTTCAAGAGCACCCCATCCCTCTGAGCTACAGCTTCATTCACCTCTGTTTCCAAGAGTTCTTT
GCAGCAATGTCCTATGTCTTGGAGGATGAGAAGGGGAGAGGTAAACATTCTAATTGCATCATAGATTTGG
AAAAGACGCTAGAAGCATATGGAATACATGGCCTGTTTGGGGCATCAACCACACGTTTCCTATTGGGCCT
GTTAAGTGATGAGGGGGAGAGAGAGATGGAGAACATCTTTCACTGCCGGCTGTCTCAGGGGAGGAACCTG
ATGCAGTGGGTCCCGTCCCTGCAGCTGCTGCTGCAGCCACACTCTCTGGAGTCCCTCCACTGCTTGTACG
AGACTCGGAACAAAACGTTCCTGACACAAGTGATGGCCCATTTCGAAGAAATGGGCATGTGTGTAGAAAC
AGACATGGAGCTCTTAGTGTGCACTTTCTGCATTAAATTCAGCCGCCACGTGAAGAAGCTTCAGCTGATT
GAGGGCAGGCAGCACAGATCAACATGGAGCCCCACCATGGTAGTCCTGTTCAGGTGGGTCCCAGTCACAG
ATGCCTATTGGCAGATTCTCTTCTCCGTCCTCAAGGTCACCAGAAACCTGAAGGAGCTGGACCTAAGTGG
AAACTCGCTGAGCCACTCTGCAGTGAAGAGTCTTTGTAAGACCCTGAGACGCCCTCGCTGCCTCCTGGAG
ACCCTGCGGTTGGCTGGCTGTGGCCTCACAGCTGAGGACTGCAAGGACCTTGCCTTTGGGCTGAGAGCCA
ACCAGACCCTGACCGAGCTGGACCTGAGCTTCAATGTGCTCACGGATGCTGGAGCCAAACACCTTTGCCA
GAGACTGAGACAGCCGAGCTGCAAGCTACAGCGACTGCAGCTGGTCAGCTGTGGCCTCACGTCTGACTGC
TGCCAGGACCTGGCCTCTGTGCTTAGTGCCAGCCCCAGCCTGAAGGAGCTAGACCTGCAGCAGAACAACC
TGGATGACGTTGGCGTGCGACTGCTCTGTGAGGGGCTCAGGCATCCTGCCTGCAAACTCATACGCCTGGG
GCTGGACCAGACAACTCTGAGTGATGAGATGAGGCAGGAACTGAGGGCCCTGGAGCAGGAGAAACCTCAG
CTGCTCATCTTCAGCAGACGGAAACCAAGTGTGATGACCCCTACTGAGGGCCTGGATACGGGAGAGATGA
GTAATAGCACATCCTCACTCAAGCGGCAGAGACTCGGATCAGAGAGGGCGGCTTCCCATGTTGCTCAGGC
TAATCTCAAACTCCTGGACGTGAGCAAGATCTTCCCAATTGCTGAGATTGCAGAGGAAAGCTCCCCAGAG
GTAGTACCGGTGGAACTCTTGTGCGTGCCTTCTCCTGCCTCTCAAGGGGACCTGCATACGAAGCCTTTGG
GGACTGACGATGACTTCTGGGGCCCCACGGGGCCTGTGGCTACTGAGGTAGTTGACAAAGAAAAGAACTT
GTACCGAGTTCACTTCCCTGTAGCTGGCTCCTACCGCTGGCCCAACACGGGTCTCTGCTTTGTGATGAGA
GAAGCGGTGACCGTTGAGATTGAATTCTGTGTGTGGGACCAGTTCCTGGGTGAGATCAACCCACAGCACA
GCTGGATGGTGGCAGGGCCTCTGCTGGACATCAAGGCTGAGCCTGGAGCTGTGGAAGCTGTGCACCTCCC
TCACTTTGTGGCTCTCCAAGGGGGCCATGTGGACACATCCCTGTTCCAAATGGCCCACTTTAAAGAGGAG
GGGATGCTCCTGGAGAAGCCAGCCAGGGTGGAGCTGCATCACATAGTTCTGGAAAACCCCAGCTTCTCCC
CCTTGGGAGTCCTCCTGAAAATGATCCATAATGCCCTGCGCTTCATTCCCGTCACCTCTGTGGTGTTGCT
TTACCACCGCGTCCATCCTGAGGAAGTCACCTTCCACCTCTACCTGATCCCAAGTGACTGCTCCATTCGG
AAGGCCATAGATGATCTAGAAATGAAATTCCAGTTTGTGCGAATCCACAAGCCACCCCCGCTGACCCCAC
TTTATATGGGCTGTCGTTACACTGTGTCTGGGTCTGGTTCAGGGATGCTGGAAATACTCCCCAAGGAACT
GGAGCTCTGCTATCGAAGCCCTGGAGAAGACCAGCTGTTCTCGCGGTTCTACGTTGGCCACTTGGGATCA
GGGATCAGGCTGCAAGTGAAAGACAAGAAAGATGAGACTCTGGTGTGGGAGGCCTTGGTGAAACCAGGAG
ATCTCATGCCTGCAACTACTCTGATCCCTCCAGCCCGCATAGCCGTACCTTCACCTCTGGATGCCCCGCA
GTTGCTGCACTTTGTGGACCAGTATCGAGAGCAGCTGATAGCCCGAGTGACATCGGTGGAGGTTGTCTTG
GACAAACTGCATGGACAGGTGCTGAGCCAGGAGCAGTACGAGAGGGTGCTGGCTGAGAACACGAGGCCCA
GCCAGATGCGGAAGCTGTTCAGCTTGAGCCAGTCCTGGGACCGGAAGTGCAAAGATGGACTCTACCAAGC
CCTGAAGGAGACCCATCCTCACCTCATTATGGAACTCTGGGAGAAGGGCAGCAAAAAGGGACTCCTGCCA
CTCAGCAGCGACCCAGCTTTCTTGTACAAAGTGGTTGATATCGACTACAAGGACGATGACGACAAGTAG
